>Addgene plasmid #118736 | pBOB-CARMIL2 BH domain-GFP | addgene full sequence | sequence record 229097 | Addgene NGS Result
GTTTAACATAACAAATTGGCTGTGGTATATAAAATTATTCATAATGATAGTAGGAGGCTTGGTAGGTTTA
AGAATAGTTTTTGCTGTACTTTCTATAGTGAATAGAGTTAGGCAGGGATATTCACCATTATCGTTTCAGA
CCCACCTCCCAACCCCGAGGGGACCCGACAGGCCCGAAGGAATAGAAGAAGAAGGTGGAGAGAGAGACAG
AGACAGATCCATTCGATTAGTGAACGGATCAACTTTTAAAAGAAAAGGGGGGATTGGGGGGTACAGTGCA
GGGGAAAGAATAGTAGACATAATAGCAACAGACATACAAACTAAAGAATTACAAAAACAAATTACAAAAT
TCAAAATTTTATCGATAAGCTTGGGAGTTCCGCGTTACATAACTTACGGTAAATGGCCCGCCTGGCTGAC
CGCCCAACGACCCCCGCCCATTGACGTCAATAATGACGTATGTTCCCATAGTAACGCCAATAGGGACTTT
CCATTGACGTCAATGGGTGGAGTATTTACGGTAAACTGCCCACTTGGCAGTACATCAAGTGTATCATATG
CCAAGTACGCCCCCTATTGACGTCAATGACGGTAAATGGCCCGCCTGGCATTATGCCCAGTACATGACCT
TATGGGACTTTCCTACTTGGCAGTACATCTACGTATTAGTCATCGCTATTACCATGGTGATGCGGTTTTG
GCAGTACATCAATGGGCGTGGATAGCGGTTTGACTCACGGGGATTTCCAAGTCTCCACCCCATTGACGTC
AATGGGAGTTTGTTTTGGCACCAAAATCAACGGGACTTTCCAAAATGTCGTAACAACTCCGCCCCATTGA
CGCAAATGGGCGGTAGGCGTGTACGGTGGGAGGTCTATATAAGCAGAGCTCGTTTAGTGAACCGTCAGAT
CGCCTGGAGACGCCATCCACGCTGTTTTGACCTCCATAGAAGACACCGACTCTAGAATGACTCCTGTCCC
CCGTACACTGCGAAAGAAGCTGGGCACCCTCTTTGCCTTCAAGAAGCCTCGTTCAACGCGGGGTCCACGG
GGACCGGTCGCCACCATGGTGAGCAAGGGCGAGGAGCTGTTCACCGGGGTGGTGCCCATCCTGGTCGAGC
TGGACGGCGACGTAAACGGCCACAAGTTCAGCGTGTCCGGCGAGGGCGAGGGCGATGCCACCTACGGCAA
GCTGACCCTGAAGTTCATCTGCACCACCGGCAAGCTGCCCGTGCCCTGGCCCACCCTCGTGACCACCCTG
ACCTACGGCGTGCAGTGCTTCAGCCGCTACCCCGACCACATGAAGCAGCACGACTTCTTCAAGTCCGCCA
TGCCCGAAGGCTACGTCCAGGAGCGCACCATCTTCTTCAAGGACGACGGCAACTACAAGACCCGCGCCGA
GGTGAAGTTCGAGGGCGACACCCTGGTGAACCGCATCGAGCTGAAGGGCATCGACTTCAAGGAGGACGGC
AACATCCTGGGGCACAAGCTGGAGTACAACTACAACAGCCACAACGTCTATATCATGGCCGACAAGCAGA
AGAACGGCATCAAGGTGAACTTCAAGATCCGCCACAACATCGAGGACGGCAGCGTGCAGCTCGCCGACCA
CTACCAGCAGAACACCCCCATCGGCGACGGCCCCGTGCTGCTGCCCGACAACCACTACCTGAGCACCCAG
TCCGCCCTGAGCAAAGACCCCAACGAGAAGCGCGATCACATGGTCCTGCTGGAGTTCGTGACCGCCGCCG
GGATCACTCTCGGCATGGACGAGCTGTACAAGTAAAGCGGCCGCGTCGAGTTTAAACCTGGAAAAACATG
GAGCAATCACAAGTAGCAATACAGCAGCTACCAATGCTGATTGTGCCTGGCTAGAAGCACAAGAGGAGGA
GGAGGTGGGTTTTCCAGTCACACCTCAGACAATCAACCTCTGGATTACAAAATTTGTGAAAGATTGACTG
GTATTCTTAACTATGTTGCTCCTTTTACGCTATGTGGATACGCTGCTTTAATGCCTTTGTATCATGCTAT
TGCTTCCCGTATGGCTTTCATTTTCTCCTCCTTGTATAAATCCTGGTTGCTGTCTCTTTATGAGGAGTTG
TGGCCCGTTGTCAGGCAACGTGGCGTGGTGTGCACTGTGTTTGCTGACGCAACCCCCACTGGTTGGGGCA
TTGCCACCACCTGTCAGCTCCTTTCCGGGACTTTCGCTTTCCCCCTCCCTATTGCCACGGCGGAACTCAT
CGCCGCCTGCCTTGCCCGCTGCTGGACAGGGGCTCGGCTGTTGGGCACTGACAATTCCGTGGTGTTGTCG
GGGAAGCTGACGTCCTTTCCATGGCTGCTCGCCTGTGTTGCCACCTGGATTCTGCGCGGGACGTCCTTCT
GCTACGTCCCTTCGGCCCTCAATCCAGCGGACCTTCCTTCCCGCGGCCTGCTGCCGGCTCTGCGGCCTCT
TCCGCGTCTTCGCCTTCGCCCTCAGACGAGTCGGATCTCCCTTTGGGCCGCCTCCCCGCCTGGAATTCGA
GCTCGGTACCTTTAAGACCAATGACTTACAAGGCAGCTGTAGATCTTAGCCACTTTTTAAAAGAAAAGGG
GGGACTGGAAGGGCTAATTCACTCCCAACGAAGACAAGATATCCTTGATCTGTGGATCTACCACACACAA
GGCTACTTCCCTGATTGGCAGAACTACACACCAGGGCCAGGGATCAGATATCCACTGACCTTTGGATGGT
GCTACAAGCTAGTACCAGTTGAGCAAGAGAAGGTAGAAGAAGCCAATGAAGGAGAGAACACCCGCTTGTT
ACACCCTGTGAGCCTGCATGGGATGGATGACCCGGAGAGAGAAGTATTAGAGTGGAGGTTTGACAGCCGC
CTAGCATTTCATCACATGGCCCGAGAGCTGCATCCGGACTGTACTGGGTCTCTCTGGTTAGACCAGATCT
GAGCCTGGGAGCTCTCTGGCTAACTAGGGAACCCACTGCTTAAGCCTCAATAAAGCTTGCCTTGAGTGCT
TCAAGTAGTGTGTGCCCGTCTGTTGTGTGACTCTGGTAACTAGAGATCCCTCAGACCCTTTTAGTCAGTG
TGGAAAATCTCTAGCAGGGCCGCTTTAAACCCGCTGATCAGCCTCGACTGTGCCTTCTAGTTGCCAGCCA
TCTGTTGTTTGCCCCTCCCCCGTGCCTTCCTTGACCCTGGAAGGTGCCACTCCCACTGTCCTTTCCTAAT
AAAATGAGGAAATTGCATCGCATTGTCTGAGTAGGTGTCATTCTATTCTGGGGGGTGGGGTGGGGCAGGA
CAGCAAGGGGGAGGATTGGGAAGACAATAGCAGGCATGCTGGGGATGCGGTGGGCTCTATGGCTTCTGAG
GCGGAAAGAACCAGCTGGGGCTCTAGGGGGTATCCCC
[124 nt withheld, positions 3398-3521]
C
[91 nt withheld, positions 3523-3613]
A
[49 nt withheld, positions 3615-3663]
CCTTTGACGTTGGAGTCCACGTTCTTT
[37 nt withheld, positions 3691-3727]
ACCCTATCTCGGTCTATTCTTTTGATTTATAAGGGATTTTGCCGATTTCGGCCTATTGGTTAAAAAATGA
GCTGATTTAACAAAAATTTAACGCGAATTAATTCTGTGGAATGTGTGTCAGTTAGGGTGTGGAAAGTCCC
CAGGCTCCCCAGCAGGCAGAAGTATGCAAAGCATGCATCTCAATTAGTCAGCAACCAGGTGTGGAAAGTC
CCCAGGCTCCCCAGCAGGCAGAAGTATGCAAAGCATGCATCTCAATTAGTCAGCAACCATAGTCCCGCCC
CTAACTCCGCCCATCCCGCCCCTAACTCCGCCCAGTTCCGCCCATTCTCCGCCCCATGGCTGACTAATTT
TTTTTATTTATGCAGAGGCCGAGGCCGCCTCTGCCTCTGAGCTATTCCAGAAGTAGTGAGGAGGCTTTTT
TGGAGGCCTAGGCTTTTGCAAAAAGCTCCCGGGAGCTTGTATATCCATTTTCGGATCTGATCAGCACGTG
TTGACAATTAATCATCGGCATAGTATATCGGCATAGTATAATACGACAAGGTGAGGAACTAAACCATGGC
CAAGTTGACCAGTGCCGTTCCGGTGCTCACCGCGCGCGACGTCGCCGGAGCGGTCGAGTTCTGGACCGAC
CGGCTCGGGTTCTCCCGGGACTTCGTGGAGGACGACTTCGCCGGTGTGGTCCGGGACGACGTGACCCTGT
TCATCAGCGCGGTCCAGGACCAGGTGGTGCCGGACAACACCCTGGCCTGGGTGTGGGTGCGCGGCCTGGA
CGAGCTGTACGCCGAGTGGTCGGAGGTCGTGTCCACGAACTTCCGGGACGCCTCCGGGCCGGCCATGACC
GAGATCGGCGAGCAGCCGTGGGGGCGGGAGTTCGCCCTGCGCGACCCGGCCGGCAACTGCGTGCACTTCG
TGGCCGAGGAGCAGGACTGACACGTGCTACGAGATTTCGATTCCACCGCCGCCTTCTATGAAAGGTTGGG
CTTCGGAATCGTTTTCCGGGACGCCGGCTGGATGATCCTCCAGCGCGGGGATCTCATGCTGGAGTTCTTC
GCCCACCCCAACTTGTTTATTGCAGCTTATAATGGTTACAAATAAAGCAATAGCATCACAAATTTCACAA
ATAAAGCATTTTTTTCACTGCATTCTAGTTGTGGTTTGTCCAAACTCATCAATGTATCTTATCATGTCTG
TATACCGTCGACCTCTAGCTAGAGCTTGGCGTAATCATGGTCATAGCTGTTTCCTGTGTGAAATTGTTAT
CCGCTCACAATTCCACACAACATACGAGCCGGAAGCATAAAGTGTAAAGCCTGGGGTGCCTAATGAGTGA
GCTAACTCACATTAATTGCGTTGCGCTCACTGCCCGCTTTCCAGTCGGGAAACCTGTCGTGCCAGCTGCA
TTAATGAATCGGCCAACGCGCGGGGAGAGGCGGTTTGCGTATTGGGCGCTCTTCCGCTTCCTCGCTCACT
GACTCGCTGCGCTCGGTCGTTCGGCTGCGGCGAGCGGTATCAGCTCACTCAAAGGCGGTAATACGGTTAT
CCACAGAATCAGGGGATAACGCAGGAAAGAACATGTGAGCAAAAGGCCAGCAAAAGGCCAGGAACCGTAA
AAAGGCCGCGTTGCTGGCGTTTTTCCATAGGCTCCGCCCCCCTGACGAGCATCACAAAAATCGACGCTCA
AGTCAGAGGTGGCGAAACCCGACAGGACTATAAAGATACCAGGCGTTTCCCCCTGGAAGCTCCCTCGTGC
GCTCTCCTGTTCCGACCCTGCCGCTTACCGGATACCTGTCCGCCTTTCTCCCTTCGGGAAGCGTGGCGCT
TTCTCATAGCTCACGCTGTAGGTATCTCAGTTCGGTGTAGGTCGTTCGCTCCAAGCTGGGCTGTGTGCAC
GAACCCCCCGTTCAGCCCGACCGCTGCGCCTTATCCGGTAACTATCGTCTTGAGTCCAACCCGGTAAGAC
ACGACTTATCGCCACTGGCAGCAGCCACTGGTAACAGGATTAGCAGAGCGAGGTATGTAGGCGGTGCTAC
AGAGTTCTTGAAGTGGTGGCCTAACTACGGCTACACTAGAAGAACAGTATTTGGTATCTGCGCTCTGCTG
AAGCCAGTTACCTTCGGAAAAAGAGTTGGTAGCTCTTGATCCGGCAAACAAACCACCGCTGGTAGCGGTG
GTTTTTTTGTTTGCAAGCAGCAGATTACGCGCAGAAAAAAAGGATCTCAAGAAGATCCTTTGATCTTTTC
TACGGGGTCTGACGCTCAGTGGAACGAAAACTCACGTTAAGGGATTTTGGTCATGAGATTATCAAAAAGG
ATCTTCACCTAGATCCTTTTAAATTAAAAATGAAGTTTTAAATCAATCTAAAGTATATATGAGTAAACTT
GGTCTGACAGTTACCAATGCTTAATCAGTGAGGCACCTATCTCAGCGATCTGTCTATTTCGTTCATCCAT
AGTTGCCTGACTCCCCGTCGTGTAGATAACTACGATACGGGAGGGCTTACCATCTGGCCCCAGTGCTGCA
ATGATACCGCGAGACCCACGCTCACCGGCTCCAGATTTATCAGCAATAAACCAGCCAGCCGGAAGGGCCG
AGCGCAGAAGTGGTCCTGCAACTTTATCCGCCTCCATCCAGTCTATTAATTGTTGCCGGGAAGCTAGAGT
AAGTAGTTCGCCAGTTAATAGTTTGCGCAACGTTGTTGCCATTGCTACAGGCATCGTGGTGTCACGCTCG
TCGTTTGGTATGGCTTCATTCAGCTCCGGTTCCCAACGATCAAGGCGAGTTACATGATCCCCCATGTTGT
GCAAAAAAGCGGTTAGCTCCTTCGGTCCTCCGATCGTTGTCAGAAGTAAGTTGGCCGCAGTGTTATCACT
CATGGTTATGGCAGCACTGCATAATTCTCTTACTGTCATGCCATCCGTAAGATGCTTTTCTGTGACTGGT
GAGTACTCAACCAAGTCATTCTGAGAATAGTGTATGCGGCGACCGAGTTGCTCTTGCCCGGCGTCAATAC
GGGATAATACCGCGCCACATAGCAGAACTTTAAAAGTGCTCATCATTGGAAAACGTTCTTCGGGGCGAAA
ACTCTCAAGGATCTTACCGCTGTTGAGATCCAGTTCGATGTAACCCACTCGTGCACCCAACTGATCTTCA
GCATCTTTTACTTTCACCAGCGTTTCTGGGTGAGCAAAAACAGGAAGGCAAAATGCCGCAAAAAAGGGAA
TAAGGGCGACACGGAAATGTTGAATACTCATACTCTTCCTTTTTCAATATTATTGAAGCATTTATCAGGG
TTATTGTCTCATGAGCGGATACATATTTGAATGTATTTAGAAAAATAAACAAATAGGGGTTCCGCGCACA
TTTCCCCGAAAAGTGCCACCTGACGTCGACGGATCGGGAGATCTCCCGATCCCCTATGGTGCACTCTCAG
TACAATCTGCTCTGATGCCGCATAGTTAAGCCAGTATCTGCTCCCTGCTTGTGTGTTGGAGGTCGCTGAG
TAGTGCGCGAGCAAAATTTAAGCTACAACAAGGCAAGGCTTGACCGACAATTGCATGAAGAATCTGCTTA
GGGTTAGGCGTTTTGCGCTGCTTCGCGATGTACGGGCCAGATATACGCGTTGACATTGATTATTGACTAG
TTATTAATAGTAATCAATTACGGGGTCATTAGTTCATAGCCCATATATGGAGTTCCGCGTTACATAACTT
ACGGTAAATGGCCCGCCTGGCTGACCGCCCAACGACCCCCGCCCATTGACGTCAATAATGACGTATGTTC
CCATAGTAACGCCAATAGGGACTTTCCATTGACGTCAATGGGTGGAGTATTTACGGTAAACTGCCCACTT
GGCAGTACATCAAGTGTATCATATGCCAAGTACGCCCCCTATTGACGTCAATGACGGTAAATGGCCCGCC
TGGCATTATGCCCAGTACATGACCTTATGGGACTTTCCTACTTGGCAGTACATCTACGTATTAGTCATCG
CTATTACCATGGTGATGCGGTTTTGGCAGTACATCAATGGGCGTGGATAGCGGTTTGACTCACGGGGATT
TCCAAGTCTCCACCCCATTGACGTCAATGGGAGTTTGTTTTGGCACCAAAATCAACGGGACTTTCCAAAA
TGTCGTAACAACTCCGCCCCATTGACGCAAATGGGCGGTAGGCGTGTACGGTGGGAGGTCTATATAAGCA
GCGCGTTTTGCCTGTACTGGGTCTCTCTGGTTAGACCAGATCTGAGCCTGGGAGCTCTCTGGCTAACTAG
GGAACCCACTGCTTAAGCCTCAATAAAGCTTGCCTTGAGTGCTTCAAGTAGTGTGTGCCCGTCTGTTGTG
TGACTCTGGTAACTAGAGATCCCTCAGACCCTTTTAGTCAGTGTGGAAAATCTCTAGCAGTGGCGCCCGA
ACAGGGACTTGAAAGCGAAAGGGAAACCAGAGGAGCTCTCTCGACGCAGGACTCGGCTTGCTGAAGCGCG
CACGGCAAGAGGCGAGGGGCGGCGACTGGTGAGTACGCCAAAAATTTTGACTAGCGGAGGCTAGAAGGAG
AGAGATGGGTGCGAGAGCGTCAGTATTAAGCGGGGGAGAATTAGATCGCGATGGGAAAAAATTCGGTTAA
GGCCAGGGGGAAAGAAAAAATATAAATTAAAACATATAGTATGGGCAAGCAGGGAGCTAGAACGATTCGC
AGTTAATCCTGGCCTGTTAGAAACATCAGAAGGCTGTAGACAAATACTGGGACAGCTACAACCATCCCTT
CAGACAGGATCAGAAGAACTTAGATCATTATATAATACAGTAGCAACCCTCTATTGTGTGCATCAAAGGA
TAGAGATAAAAGACACCAAGGAAGCTTTAGACAAGATAGAGGAAGAGCAAAACAAAAGTAAGACCACCGC
ACAGCAAGCGGCCGCTGATCTTCAGACCTGGAGGAGGAGATATGAGGGACAATTGGAGAAGTGAATTATA
TAAATATAAAGTAGTAAAAATTGAACCATTAGGAGTAGCACCCACCAAGGCAAAGAGAAGAGTGGTGCAG
AGAGAAAAAAGAGCAGTGGGAATAGGAGCTTTGTTCCTTGGGTTCTTGGGAGCAGCAGGAAGCACTATGG
GCGCAGCGTCAATGACGCTGACGGTACAGGCCAGACAATTATTGTCTGGTATAGTGCAGCAGCAGAACAA
TTTGCTGAGGGCTATTGAGGCGCAACAGCATCTGTTGCAACTCACAGTCTGGGGCATCAAGCAGCTCCAG
GCAAGAATCCTGGCTGTGGAAAGATACCTAAAGGATCAACAGCTCCTGGGGATTTGGGGTTGCTCTGGAA
AACTCATTTGCACCACTGCTGTGCCTTGGAATGCTAGTTGGAGTAATAAATCTCTGGAACAGATTTGGAA
TCACACGACCTGGATGGAGTGGGACAGAGAAATTAACAATTACACAAGCTTAATACACTCCTTAATTGAA
GAATCGCAAAACCAGCAAGAAAAGAATGAACAAGAATTATTGGAATTAGATAAATGGGCAAGTTTGTGGA
ATTG
Features (pLannotate 1.2.2; 32 found; start..end, strand, type, name):
    140..240     +  CDS            Rev (fragment): human immunodeficiency virus 1 (HIV-1) Rev protein; rev; enhances nuclear export of unspliced and incompletely spliced viral mRNAs
    244..360     +  misc_feature   cPPT/CTS: central polypurine tract and central termination sequence of HIV-1
    383..686     +  enhancer       CMV enhancer: human cytomegalovirus immediate early enhancer
    687..890     +  promoter       CMV promoter: human cytomegalovirus (CMV) immediate early promoter
   1066..1785    +  CDS            EGFP: the original enhanced GFP (Yang et al., 1996) mammalian codon-optimized
   1793..1918    +  CDS            nef (fragment): NEF_HV1Z2 - Experimental evidence at protein level: Swiss-Prot protein existence level 1. Extracellular Nef protein targets CD4(+) T-lymphocytes for apoptosis by interacting with CXCR4 surface receptors. From Human immunodeficiency virus type 1 group M subtype D (isolate Z2/CDC-Z34) (HIV-1).
   1921..2509    +  misc_feature   WPRE: woodchuck hepatitis virus posttranscriptional regulatory element
   2526..2594    +  CDS            nef (fragment): NEF_HV1Z2 - Experimental evidence at protein level: Swiss-Prot protein existence level 1. Extracellular Nef protein targets CD4(+) T-lymphocytes for apoptosis by interacting with CXCR4 surface receptors. From Human immunodeficiency virus type 1 group M subtype D (isolate Z2/CDC-Z34) (HIV-1).
   2596..2908    +  LTR            5' LTR (fragment): 5' long terminal repeat (LTR) from HIV-1
   2916..3096    +  LTR            5' LTR (truncated): truncated 5' long terminal repeat (LTR) from HIV-1
   3128..3352    +  polyA_signal   bGH poly(A) signal: bovine growth hormone polyadenylation signal
   3356..3377    +  promoter       SV40 promoter (fragment): SV40 enhancer and early promoter
   3398..3826    +  rep_origin     f1 ori (sequence partly withheld): f1 bacteriophage origin of replication; arrow indicates direction of (+) strand synthesis
   3840..4169    +  promoter       SV40 promoter: SV40 enhancer and early promoter
   4217..4264    +  promoter       EM7 promoter: synthetic bacterial promoter&nbsp
   4283..4657    +  CDS            BleoR: antibiotic-binding protein; Sh ble from Streptoalloteichus hindustanus; confers resistance to bleomycin, phleomycin, and Zeocin™
   4667..4792    +  CDS            ble (fragment): BLE_KLEPN - Experimental evidence at protein level: Swiss-Prot protein existence level 1. Binding protein with a strong affinity to the bleomycin family of antibiotics. Binds to CL990; an antimitotic-antibiotic compound. From Klebsiella pneumoniae.
   4787..4908    +  polyA_signal   SV40 poly(A) signal: SV40 polyadenylation signal
   4981..4997    -  protein_bind   lac operator: The lac repressor binds to the lac operator to inhibit transcription in E. coli. This inhibition can be relieved by adding lactose or isopropyl-β-D-thiogalactopyranoside (IPTG). lac repressor encoded by lacI
   5005..5035    -  promoter       lac promoter: promoter for the E. coli lac operon
   5050..5071    -  protein_bind   CAP binding site: CAP binding activates transcription in the presence of cAMP. E. coli catabolite activator protein
   5084..5176    -  CDS            lacI (fragment): lac repressor; lacI; The lac repressor binds to the lac operator to inhibit transcription in E. coli. This inhibition can be relieved by adding lactose or isopropyl-β-D-thiogalactopyranoside (IPTG).
   5359..5947    -  rep_origin     ori: high-copy-number ColE1/pMB1/pBR322/pUC origin of replication
   6118..6978    -  CDS            AmpR: β-lactamase; bla; confers resistance to ampicillin, carbenicillin, and related antibiotics
   6979..7083    -  promoter       AmpR promoter: bla
   7142..7194    -  misc_feature   bom (fragment): basis of mobility region from pBR322
   7349..7728    +  enhancer       CMV enhancer: human cytomegalovirus immediate early enhancer
   7729..7928    +  promoter       CMV promoter: human cytomegalovirus (CMV) immediate early promoter
   7946..8126    +  LTR            5' LTR (truncated): truncated 5' long terminal repeat (LTR) from HIV-1
   8173..8298    +  misc_feature   HIV-1 Ψ: packaging signal of human immunodeficiency virus type 1
   8282..8645    +  CDS            HIV-1 gag (fragment): gag protein from human immunodeficiency virus 1; gag
   8791..9024    +  misc_feature   RRE: The Rev response element (RRE) of HIV-1 allows for Rev-dependent mRNA export from the nucleus to the cytoplasm.
