[The description below was written by a language model from this plasmid's Addgene catalogue record and pLannotate feature annotations shown in this document.]
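Description:
pBOB-CARMIL2 BH domain-GFP is a lentiviral transfer plasmid built on the pCSC-SP-PW-GFP backbone for expressing the BH domain of human CARMIL2 (also known as RLTPR or LRRC16C) fused at its C terminus to GFP. In bacteria it is maintained through a high-copy ColE1/pUC-type origin and selected with ampicillin via the β-lactamase gene. An f1 origin is also present. The backbone also carries an SV40/EM7-driven BleoR cassette with an SV40 poly(A) signal, which lies outside the LTR-flanked region and so would not be carried into the packaged viral genome.

The viral genome is transcribed from a CMV enhancer/promoter fused to a truncated HIV-1 5' LTR. This is followed by the Ψ packaging signal, a gag fragment, the Rev response element for Rev-dependent nuclear export, and the cPPT/CTS, which aids nuclear import of the reverse-transcribed genome. An internal CMV enhancer/promoter drives the payload. The insert was cloned between XbaI and AgeI sites upstream of EGFP. The automated annotation does not label the CARMIL2 segment itself, but a short unannotated gap between the promoter and the EGFP coding sequence is where it would sit. Downstream are a WPRE to boost transcript stability and expression, the 3' LTR sequences and a bGH polyadenylation signal.

The construct can be used to produce lentivirus, with helper functions supplied in trans, for delivery into mammalian cells. The depositor notes that the fusion localizes well to the plasma membrane, consistent with the BH domain being a membrane-binding region, which makes it a useful plasma membrane marker for fluorescence microscopy.
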