Addgene plasmid #118736: pBOB-CARMIL2 BH domain-GFP
Purpose: To express CARMIL2 BH tagged with GFP on C-terminus
Depositing lab: John Cooper. Depositing organization: Washington University in Saint Louis. Publication: Cell Migration and Invadopodia Formation Require a Membrane-binding Domain of CARMIL2. Lanier MH, McConnell P, Cooper JA. J Biol Chem. 2016 Jan 15;291(3):1076-91. doi: 10.1074/jbc.M115.676882. Epub 2015 Nov 17. PubMed 26578515.
Backbone
  Vector backbone: pCSC-SP-PW-GFP
  Vector type: Lentiviral
Growth in bacteria
  Bacterial resistance: Ampicillin, 100 μg/mL
  Growth temperature: 37°C
  Growth strain: NEB Stable
  Copy number: High Copy
Gene/Insert
  Gene/Insert name: CARMIL2 BH domain
  Species: H. sapiens (human)
  Entrez Gene: CARMIL2 (a.k.a. CARMIL2b, IMD58, LRRC16C, RLTPR)
  Promoter: CMV
  Tag / fusion protein: GFP (C terminal on insert)
  Cloning method: Restriction Enzyme; 5′ cloning site Xba I (unknown if destroyed); 3′ cloning site Age I (unknown if destroyed)
Terms and licenses: Academic/Nonprofit Terms; Industry Terms: Not Available to Industry
Depositor comments: This GFP fusion localizes well to plasma membranes, making it a good marker for fluorescence microscopy experiments.
How to cite: pBOB-CARMIL2 BH domain-GFP was a gift from John Cooper (Addgene plasmid # 118736 ; http://n2t.net/addgene:118736 ; RRID:Addgene_118736)
